Addgene plasmid #159149: pET21a(+)-HIV RT-6xHis-RBS-prot
Purpose: expresses His-tagged HIV reverse transcriptase and untagged HIV protease
Depositing lab: Andrea Pauli. Depositing organization: Research Institute of Molecular Pathology (IMP). Publication: A Rapid, Highly Sensitive and Open-Access SARS-CoV-2 Detection Assay for Laboratory and Home Testing. Kellner MJ, Ross JJ, Schnabl J, Dekens MPS, Matl M, Heinen R, Grishkovskaya I, Bauer B, Stadlmann J, Menendez-Arias L, Straw AD, Fritsche-Polanz R, Traugott M, Seitz T, Zoufaly A, Fodinger M, Wenisch C, Zuber J, Pauli A, Brennecke J. Front Mol Biosci. 2022 Apr 1;9:801309. doi: 10.3389/fmolb.2022.801309. eCollection 2022. PubMed 35433827.
Backbone
  Vector backbone: pET21a
  Backbone manufacturer: EMD Bioscience
  Backbone size w/o insert (bp): 5443
  Total vector size (bp): 7600
  Vector type: Bacterial Expression
Growth in bacteria
  Bacterial resistance: Ampicillin, 100 μg/mL
  Growth temperature: 37°C
  Growth strain: DH5alpha
  Copy number: High Copy
Gene/Insert 1
  Gene/Insert name: Human immunodeficiency virus 1 (HIV-1) reverse transcriptase (alt names: rev; HIV RT)
  Species: Human immunodeficiency virus 1
  Insert size (bp): 1695
  Mutation: HIV-1 group M/subtype B – BH10 strain
  GenBank ID: D86068.1
  Tag / fusion protein: His (C terminal on insert)
Gene/Insert 2
  Gene/Insert name: Human immunodeficiency virus 1 (HIV-1) protease
  Species: Human immunodeficiency virus 1
  Insert size (bp): 519
Resource information
  A portion of this plasmid was derived from a plasmid made by: The ORF from HIV-1 RT is based on the sequence of HIV-1 RT group M/subtype B (BH10 strain) obtained from Luis Menéndez-Arias (Spanish National Research Council, Madrid, Spain). The ORF from the HIV protease was obtained from Stuart Le Grice (National Cancer Institute, USA).
Terms and licenses: Academic/Nonprofit Terms; Industry Terms
Depositor comments: Please visit https://www.biorxiv.org/content/10.1101/2020.06.23.166397v2 for bioRxiv preprint.
How to cite: pET21a(+)-HIV RT-6xHis-RBS-prot was a gift from Andrea Pauli (Addgene plasmid # 159149 ; http://n2t.net/addgene:159149 ; RRID:Addgene_159149)
