[The description below was written by a language model from this plasmid's Addgene catalogue record and pLannotate feature annotations shown in this document.]
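Description:
pET21a(+)-HIV RT-6xHis-RBS-prot is a bacterial expression plasmid of about 7.6 kb built on the pET21a backbone for co-producing two HIV-1 enzymes in E. coli. It replicates from a ColE1/pBR322-type origin accompanied by the rop gene and bom region. It also carries an f1 phage origin and is selected with ampicillin through the β-lactamase (AmpR) gene. The short tetracycline-resistance fragments in the feature table are non-functional remnants of the pBR322 lineage. A plasmid-borne lacI gene supplies lac repressor.

The payload is a bicistronic cassette driven by the T7 promoter with an adjacent lac operator, so transcription needs a host that supplies T7 RNA polymerase and is induced with IPTG. The T7 gene 10 ribosome binding site initiates translation of the first open reading frame, HIV-1 reverse transcriptase from the group M/subtype B BH10 strain, which carries a C-terminal 6xHis tag for metal-affinity purification. The annotation software labels this frame as a gag-pol fragment. As the plasmid name indicates, a second ribosome binding site follows and drives translation of untagged HIV-1 protease. This region is annotated as a pol fragment preceded by a stretch that includes the HIV frameshift signal, and the transcript ends at the T7 terminator.

The record does not state why the protease is co-expressed. This arrangement is commonly used so that the protease trims part of the full-length p66 RT to p51, yielding the native p66/p51 heterodimer. The associated publication describes an open-access SARS-CoV-2 detection assay, which points to in-house production of recombinant reverse transcriptase for RNA detection reactions.
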