Features (pLannotate 1.2.2; 20 found; start..end, strand, type, name):
   1008..1085    -  promoter       lacI promoter: lacI
   1093..1372    -  CDS            TcR (fragment): tetracycline efflux protein; tet; confers resistance to tetracycline
   1394..1412    +  promoter       T7 promoter: promoter for bacteriophage T7 RNA polymerase
   1413..1437    +  protein_bind   lac operator: The lac repressor binds to the lac operator to inhibit transcription in E. coli. This inhibition can be relieved by adding lactose or isopropyl-β-D-thiogalactopyranoside (IPTG). lac repressor encoded by lacI
   1452..1474    +  RBS            RBS: efficient ribosome binding site from bacteriophage T7 gene 10 (Olins and Rangwala, 1989)
   1485..3164    +  CDS            gag-pol (fragment): POL_HV1LW - Experimental evidence at protein level: Swiss-Prot protein existence level 1. [Integrase]: Catalyzes viral DNA integration into the host chromosome, by performing a series of DNA cutting and joining reactions. This enzyme activity takes place after virion entry into a cell and reverse transcription of the RNA genome in dsDNA. The first step in the integration process is 3' processing. This step requires a complex comprising the viral genome, matrix protein, Vpr and integrase. This complex is called the pre-integration complex (PIC). The integrase protein removes 2 nucleotides from
   3247..3285    +  ncRNA          HIV FE: Accession: RF00480 - HIV Ribosomal frameshift signal
   3317..3731    +  CDS            HIV-1 pol (fragment): pol protein from human immunodeficiency virus 1; pol
   3748..3797    +  CDS            SET1 (fragment): solubility-enhancement tag derived from T7 phage gene 10B
   3805..3852    +  terminator     T7 terminator: transcription terminator for bacteriophage T7 RNA polymerase
   3889..4344    +  rep_origin     f1 ori (sequence partly withheld): f1 bacteriophage origin of replication; arrow indicates direction of (+) strand synthesis
   4370..4474    +  promoter       AmpR promoter: bla
   4475..5335    +  CDS            AmpR: β-lactamase; bla; confers resistance to ampicillin, carbenicillin, and related antibiotics
   5506..6094    +  rep_origin     ori: high-copy-number ColE1/pMB1/pBR322/pUC origin of replication
   6280..6419    -  misc_feature   bom: basis of mobility region from pBR322
   6521..6712    -  CDS            rop: Rop protein, which maintains plasmids at low copy number; rop
   6729..7109    +  CDS            YPB1_ECOLX: Protein predicted: Swiss-Prot protein existence level 4. From Escherichia coli.
   7181..7472    -  CDS            TcR (fragment): tetracycline efflux protein; tet; confers resistance to tetracycline
   7487..7508    -  protein_bind   CAP binding site: CAP binding activates transcription in the presence of cAMP. E. coli catabolite activator protein
   7521..1007    -  CDS            lacI (across the origin): lac repressor; lacI; The lac repressor binds to the lac operator to inhibit transcription in E. coli. This inhibition can be relieved by adding lactose or isopropyl-β-D-thiogalactopyranoside (IPTG).
>Addgene plasmid #159149 | pET21a(+)-HIV RT-6xHis-RBS-prot | addgene full sequence | sequence record 310074 | Addgene NGS Result
GTTTGCGTATTGGGCGCCAGGGTGGTTTTTCTTTTCACCAGTGAGACGGGCAACAGCTGATTGCCCTTCA
CCGCCTGGCCCTGAGAGAGTTGCAGCAAGCGGTCCACGCTGGTTTGCCCCAGCAGGCGAAAATCCTGTTT
GATGGTGGTTAACGGCGGGATATAACATGAGCTGTCTTCGGTATCGTCGTATCCCACTACCGAGATATCC
GCACCAACGCGCAGCCCGGACTCGGTAATGGCGCGCATTGCGCCCAGCGCCATCTGATCGTTGGCAACCA
GCATCGCAGTGGGAACGATGCCCTCATTCAGCATTTGCATGGTTTGTTGAAAACCGGACATGGCACTCCA
GTCGCCTTCCCGTTCCGCTATCGGCTGAATTTGATTGCGAGTGAGATATTTATGCCAGCCAGCCAGACGC
AGACGCGCCGAGACAGAACTTAATGGGCCCGCTAACAGCGCGATTTGCTGGTGACCCAATGCGACCAGAT
GCTCCACGCCCAGTCGCGTACCGTCTTCATGGGAGAAAATAATACTGTTGATGGGTGTCTGGTCAGAGAC
ATCAAGAAATAACGCCGGAACATTAGTGCAGGCAGCTTCCACAGCAATGGCATCCTGGTCATCCAGCGGA
TAGTTAATGATCAGCCCACTGACGCGTTGCGCGAGAAGATTGTGCACCGCCGCTTTACAGGCTTCGACGC
CGCTTCGTTCTACCATCGACACCACCACGCTGGCACCCAGTTGATCGGCGCGAGATTTAATCGCCGCGAC
AATTTGCGACGGCGCGTGCAGGGCCAGACTGGAGGTGGCAACGCCAATCAGCAACGACTGTTTGCCCGCC
AGTTGTTGTGCCACGCGGTTGGGAATGTAATTCAGCTCCGCCATCGCCGCTTCCACTTTTTCCCGCGTTT
TCGCAGAAACGTGGCTGGCCTGGTTCACCACGCGGGAAACGGTCTGATAAGAGACACCGGCATACTCTGC
GACATCGTATAACGTTACTGGTTTCACATTCACCACCCTGAATTGACTCTCTTCCGGGCGCTATCATGCC
ATACCGCGAAAGGTTTTGCGCCATTCGATGGTGTCCGGGATCTCGACGCTCTCCCTTATGCGACTCCTGC
ATTAGGAAGCAGCCCAGTAGTAGGTTGAGGCCGTTGAGCACCGCCGCCGCAAGGAATGGTGCATGCAAGG
AGATGGCGCCCAACAGTCCCCCGGCCACGGGGCCTGCCACCATACCCACGCCGAAACAAGCGCTCATGAG
CCCGAAGTGGCGAGCCCGATCTTCCCCATCGGTGATGTCGGCGATATAGGCGCCAGCAACCGCACCTGTG
GCGCCGGTGATGCCGGCCACGATGCGTCCGGCGTAGAGGATCGAGATCTCGATCCCGCGAAATTAATACG
ACTCACTATAGGGGAATTGTGAGCGGATAACAATTCCCCTCTAGAAATAATTTTGTTTAACTTTAAGAAG
GAGATATACATATGCCAATTAGCCCAATTGAGACTGTACCTGTAAAGTTAAAACCGGGCATGGACGGCCC
TAAGGTGAAGCAATGGCCATTGACCGAGGAGAAAATCAAGGCTTTAGTGGAGATCTGCACCGAGATGGAA
AAAGAAGGTAAAATTTCCAAGATTGGACCGGAAAATCCATACAACACTCCCGTCTTCGCAATTAAGAAGA
AGGATAGTACCAAGTGGCGCAAACTTGTGGACTTCCGCGAGCTGAACAAACGCACTCAAGACTTCTGGGA
GGTTCAGCTGGGAATTCCCCATCCTGCAGGATTGAAAAAGAAGAAAAGTGTTACCGTGCTTGACGTGGGC
GACGCATATTTCTCAGTTCCCCTGGATGAAGACTTCCGCAAATACACTGCGTTTACGATCCCCTCAATTA
ATAACGAAACCCCAGGAATTCGCTACCAGTATAATGTACTGCCGCAAGGGTGGAAAGGAAGTCCAGCCAT
CTTTCAATCAAGCATGACGAAAATTTTAGAACCTTTTAAAAAACAGAACCCCGATATTGTTATTTACCAA
TACATGGATGACCTGTATGTAGGATCGGACTTAGAGATCGGTCAGCACCGTACAAAGATTGAGGAGTTGC
GCCAACATCTTCTTCGTTGGGGGTTAACAACACCCGATAAAAAGCATCAAAAAGAGCCGCCATTTTTGTG
GATGGGTTACGAATTGCACCCTGATAAGTGGACGGTGCAGCCTATTGTGTTGCCGGAGAAGGATAGTTGG
ACCGTAAATGACATCCAAAAGCTGGTGGGGAAGCTTAACTGGGCGAGCCAAATTTACCCGGGGATTAAGG
TGCGCCAGCTTTGCAAACTGCTTCGCGGAACCAAAGCACTGACTGAAGTTATCCCGCTGACGGAAGAAGC
AGAGTTGGAACTGGCCGAAAACCGTGAAATTTTAAAAGAACCCGTCCACGGGGTATATTATGATCCCAGT
AAAGACCTGATTGCAGAGATCCAGAAGCAGGGACAAGGGCAGTGGACGTACCAGATCTATCAAGAGCCTT
TCAAGAACCTGAAAACGGGCAAATATGCGCGTATGCGCGGTGCCCACACAAACGACGTCAAACAACTTAC
TGAGGCGGTTCAGAAAATCACTACCGAAAGTATTGTCATTTGGGGAAAAACTCCGAAATTCAAGTTACCA
ATTCAAAAAGAGACATGGGAGACCTGGTGGACTGAGTATTGGCAAGCTACATGGATCCCAGAGTGGGAGT
TTGTGAATACTCCCCCTTTGGTGAAGTTATGGTATCAACTTGAGAAGGAACCTATCGTAGGGGCTGAAAC
GTTTTACGTTGATGGCGCTGCAAATCGTGAAACAAAGCTGGGTAAGGCAGGATATGTCACCAATAAAGGT
CGTCAAAAGGTAGTGCCGTTAACAAATACCACGAACCAGAAAACCGAACTTCAAGCCATCTATCTTGCCC
TTCAAGACTCCGGTTTAGAAGTAAATATCGTTACGGACAGTCAGTACGCTTTAGGCATTATTCAAGCGCA
ACCAGATAAATCTGAGTCGGAGCTTGTGAATCAAATTATCGAACAGTTAATCAAAAAGGAAAAGGTCTAC
TTAGCTTGGGTCCCTGCGCACAAGGGCATCGGAGGTAATGAACAGGTTGATAAGTTAGTTAGCGCTGGGA
TCCGTAACATCTTGGGCTCCGGCTCTCACCACCACCACCATCATTGAGAATTCGCTAGCAAAGGAATAAG
TAATGCATCACGCCCCCGGATCCGGGGATCTGGCCTTCCTACAAGGGAAGGCCAGGGAATTTTCTTCAGA
GCAGACCAGAGCCAACAGCCCCACCATTTCTTCAGAGCAGACCAGAGCCAACAGCCCCACCAGAAGAGAG
CTTCAGGTCTGGGGTAGAGACAACAACTCCCCCTCAGAAGCAGGAGCCGATAGACAAGGAACTGTATCCT
TTAACTTCCCTCAGATCACTCTATGGCAACGACCCCTCGTCACAATAAAGATAGGGGGGCAACTAAAGGA
AGCTCTATTAGATACAGGAGCAGATGATACAGTATTAGAAGAAATGAGTTTGCCAGGAAGATGGAAACCA
AAAATGATAGGGGGAATTGGAGGTTTTATCAAAGTAAGACAGTATGATCAGATACTCATAGAAATCTGTG
GACATAAAGCTATAGGTACAGTATTAGTAGGACCTACACCTGTCAACATAATTGGAAGAAATCTGTTGAC
TCAGATTGGTTGCACTTTAAAGCTTAGCTAAGATCCGGCTGCTAACAAAGCCCGAAAGGAAGCTGAGTTG
GCTGCTGCCACCGCTGAGCAATAACTAGCATAACCCCTTGGGGCCTCTAAACGGGTCTTGAGGGGTTTTT
TGCTGAAAGGAGGAACTATATCCGGATTGGCGAATGGG
[124 nt withheld, positions 3889-4012]
C
[32 nt withheld, positions 4014-4045]
A
[58 nt withheld, positions 4047-4104]
A
[49 nt withheld, positions 4106-4154]
CCTTTGACGTTGGAGTCCACGTTCTTT
[37 nt withheld, positions 4182-4218]
ACCCTATCTCGGTCTATTCTTTTGATTTATAAGGGATTTTGCCGATTTCGGCCTATTGGTTAAAAAATGA
GCTGATTTAACAAAAATTTAACGCGAATTTTAACAAAATATTAACGCTTACAATTTAGGTGGCACTTTTC
GGGGAAATGTGCGCGGAACCCCTATTTGTTTATTTTTCTAAATACATTCAAATATGTATCCGCTCATGAG
ACAATAACCCTGATAAATGCTTCAATAATATTGAAAAAGGAAGAGTATGAGTATTCAACATTTCCGTGTC
GCCCTTATTCCCTTTTTTGCGGCATTTTGCCTTCCTGTTTTTGCTCACCCAGAAACGCTGGTGAAAGTAA
AAGATGCTGAAGATCAGTTGGGTGCACGAGTGGGTTACATCGAACTGGATCTCAACAGCGGTAAGATCCT
TGAGAGTTTTCGCCCCGAAGAACGTTTTCCAATGATGAGCACTTTTAAAGTTCTGCTATGTGGCGCGGTA
TTATCCCGTATTGACGCCGGGCAAGAGCAACTCGGTCGCCGCATACACTATTCTCAGAATGACTTGGTTG
AGTACTCACCAGTCACAGAAAAGCATCTTACGGATGGCATGACAGTAAGAGAATTATGCAGTGCTGCCAT
AACCATGAGTGATAACACTGCGGCCAACTTACTTCTGACAACGATCGGAGGACCGAAGGAGCTAACCGCT
TTTTTGCACAACATGGGGGACCATGTAACTCGCCTTGATCGTTGGGAACCGGAGCTGAATGAAGCCATAC
CAAACGACGAGCGTGACACCACGATGCCTGCAGCAATGGCAACAACGTTGCGCAAACTATTAACTGGCGA
ACTACTTACTCTAGCTTCCCGGCAACAATTAATAGACTGGATGGAGGCGGATAAAGTTGCAGGACCACTT
CTGCGCTCGGCCCTTCCGGCTGGCTGGTTTATTGCTGATAAATCTGGAGCCGGTGAGCGTGGGTCTCGCG
GTATCATTGCAGCACTGGGGCCAGATGGTAAGCCCTCCCGTATCGTAGTTATCTACACGACGGGGAGTCA
GGCAACTATGGATGAACGAAATAGACAGATCGCTGAGATAGGTGCCTCACTGATTAAGCATTGGTAACTG
TCAGACCAAGTTTACTCATATATACTTTAGATTGATTTAAAACTTCATTTTTAATTTAAAAGGATCTAGG
TGAAGATCCTTTTTGATAATCTCATGACCAAAATCCCTTAACGTGAGTTTTCGTTCCACTGAGCGTCAGA
CCCCGTAGAAAAGATCAAAGGATCTTCTTGAGATCCTTTTTTTCTGCGCGTAATCTGCTGCTTGCAAACA
AAAAAACCACCGCTACCAGCGGTGGTTTGTTTGCCGGATCAAGAGCTACCAACTCTTTTTCCGAAGGTAA
CTGGCTTCAGCAGAGCGCAGATACCAAATACTGTCCTTCTAGTGTAGCCGTAGTTAGGCCACCACTTCAA
GAACTCTGTAGCACCGCCTACATACCTCGCTCTGCTAATCCTGTTACCAGTGGCTGCTGCCAGTGGCGAT
AAGTCGTGTCTTACCGGGTTGGACTCAAGACGATAGTTACCGGATAAGGCGCAGCGGTCGGGCTGAACGG
GGGGTTCGTGCACACAGCCCAGCTTGGAGCGAACGACCTACACCGAACTGAGATACCTACAGCGTGAGCT
ATGAGAAAGCGCCACGCTTCCCGAAGGGAGAAAGGCGGACAGGTATCCGGTAAGCGGCAGGGTCGGAACA
GGAGAGCGCACGAGGGAGCTTCCAGGGGGAAACGCCTGGTATCTTTATAGTCCTGTCGGGTTTCGCCACC
TCTGACTTGAGCGTCGATTTTTGTGATGCTCGTCAGGGGGGCGGAGCCTATGGAAAAACGCCAGCAACGC
GGCCTTTTTACGGTTCCTGGCCTTTTGCTGGCCTTTTGCTCACATGTTCTTTCCTGCGTTATCCCCTGAT
TCTGTGGATAACCGTATTACCGCCTTTGAGTGAGCTGATACCGCTCGCCGCAGCCGAACGACCGAGCGCA
GCGAGTCAGTGAGCGAGGAAGCGGAAGAGCGCCTGATGCGGTATTTTCTCCTTACGCATCTGTGCGGTAT
TTCACACCGCAATGGTGCACTCTCAGTACAATCTGCTCTGATGCCGCATAGTTAAGCCAGTATACACTCC
GCTATCGCTACGTGACTGGGTCATGGCTGCGCCCCGACACCCGCCAACACCCGCTGACGCGCCCTGACGG
GCTTGTCTGCTCCCGGCATCCGCTTACAGACAAGCTGTGACCGTCTCCGGGAGCTGCATGTGTCAGAGGT
TTTCACCGTCATCACCGAAACGCGCGAGGCAGCTGCGGTAAAGCTCATCAGCGTGGTCGTGAAGCGATTC
ACAGATGTCTGCCTGTTCATCCGCGTCCAGCTCGTTGAGTTTCTCCAGAAGCGTTAATGTCTGGCTTCTG
ATAAAGCGGGCCATGTTAAGGGCGGTTTTTTCCTGTTTGGTCACTGATGCCTCCGTGTAAGGGGGATTTC
TGTTCATGGGGGTAATGATACCGATGAAACGAGAGAGGATGCTCACGATACGGGTTACTGATGATGAACA
TGCCCGGTTACTGGAACGTTGTGAGGGTAAACAACTGGCGGTATGGATGCGGCGGGACCAGAGAAAAATC
ACTCAGGGTCAATGCCAGCGCTTCGTTAATACAGATGTAGGTGTTCCACAGGGTAGCCAGCAGCATCCTG
CGATGCAGATCCGGAACATAATGGTGCAGGGCGCTGACTTCCGCGTTTCCAGACTTTACGAAACACGGAA
ACCGAAGACCATTCATGTTGTTGCTCAGGTCGCAGACGTTTTGCAGCAGCAGTCGCTTCACGTTCGCTCG
CGTATCGGTGATTCATTCTGCTAACCAGTAAGGCAACCCCGCCAGCCTAGCCGGGTCCTCAACGACAGGA
GCACGATCATGCGCACCCGTGGGGCCGCCATGCCGGCGATAATGGCCTGCTTCTCGCCGAAACGTTTGGT
GGCGGGACCAGTGACGAAGGCTTGAGCGAGGGCGTGCAAGATTCCGAATACCGCAAGCGACAGGCCGATC
ATCGTCGCGCTCCAGCGAAAGCGGTCCTCGCCGAAAATGACCCAGAGCGCTGCCGGCACCTGTCCTACGA
GTTGCATGATAAAGAAGACAGTCATAAGTGCGGCGACGATAGTCATGCCCCGCGCCCACCGGAAGGAGCT
GACTGGGTTGAAGGCTCTCAAGGGCATCGGTCGAGATCCCGGTGCCTAATGAGTGAGCTAACTTACATTA
ATTGCGTTGCGCTCACTGCCCGCTTTCCAGTCGGGAAACCTGTCGTGCCAGCTGCATTAATGAATCGGCC
AACGCGCGGGGAGAGGCG
